Addgene plasmid #185183: pST_H9G2T9_CAEEL (pBS0344)
Purpose: For the mammalian expression of the C. elegans protein H9G2T9_CAEEL. This is one of the top performing targets in our apoptosis assay (it protected from apoptosis).
Depositing lab: Pamela Silver. Depositing organization: Harvard Medical School. Publication: Natural and Designed Proteins Inspired by Extremotolerant Organisms Can Form Condensates and Attenuate Apoptosis in Human Cells. Veling MT, Nguyen DT, Thadani NN, Oster ME, Rollins NJ, Brock KP, Bethel NP, Lim S, Baker D, Way JC, Marks DS, Chang RL, Silver PA. ACS Synth Biol. 2022 Mar 18;11(3):1292-1302. doi: 10.1021/acssynbio.1c00572. Epub 2022 Feb 18. PubMed 35176859.
Backbone
  Vector backbone: YK 02
  Vector type: Mammalian Expression
Growth in bacteria
  Bacterial resistance: Ampicillin, 100 μg/mL
  Growth temperature: 37°C
  Growth strain: DH5alpha
  Copy number: High Copy
Gene/Insert
  Gene/Insert name: H9G2T9_CAEEL
  Species: C. elegans (nematode)
  Insert size (bp): 657
  Cloning method: Gibson Cloning
Terms and licenses: Academic/Nonprofit Terms; Industry Terms: Not Available to Industry
Depositor comments: This is one of the top performing targets in our apoptosis assay (it protected from apoptosis). See supplemental table 2 in our paper to see its performance in our assay. The negative control for this assay is pSecTag2 B which can be obtained from Thermo here https://www.thermofisher.com/order/catalog/product/V90020
How to cite: pST_H9G2T9_CAEEL (pBS0344) was a gift from Pamela Silver (Addgene plasmid # 185183 ; http://n2t.net/addgene:185183 ; RRID:Addgene_185183)
