[The description below was written by a language model from this plasmid's Addgene catalogue record and pLannotate feature annotations shown in this document.]
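Description:
pST_H9G2T9_CAEEL (pBS0344) is a 5,567 bp mammalian expression plasmid built on a backbone recorded as YK 02, carrying a 657 bp insert encoding the Caenorhabditis elegans protein H9G2T9_CAEEL, introduced by Gibson cloning. It is propagated in E. coli as a high-copy plasmid through a ColE1/pUC-type origin and selected with ampicillin via the β-lactamase gene and its native promoter. An f1 origin is also present, along with small remnants of lac regulatory sequences and a pBR322 bom fragment that are typical backbone carry-over.

Expression in mammalian cells is driven by the human cytomegalovirus immediate early enhancer and promoter, with a T7 promoter just downstream that could support in vitro transcription. The insert itself is not annotated in the feature table, but the unannotated interval between the T7 promoter and a FLAG epitope annotation is about the right size to hold it. That placement suggests the protein is C-terminally FLAG-tagged, although the record does not say so explicitly. Transcripts terminate at the bovine growth hormone polyadenylation signal. A second cassette places the Sh ble bleomycin/Zeocin resistance gene under tandem SV40 early and EM7 promoters with an SV40 poly(A) signal, so this marker can be expressed in both mammalian cells and bacteria. The short hits called as an HIV-1 LTR fragment, a partial SV40 promoter, and a Klebsiella ble fragment are probably annotation artefacts rather than functional elements.

The plasmid comes from a study of natural and designed proteins inspired by extremotolerant organisms, testing condensate formation and attenuation of apoptosis in human cells. The depositor lists this protein among the top performers in protecting against apoptosis, with pSecTag2 B as the negative control.
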