Features (pLannotate 1.2.2; 21 found; start..end, strand, type, name):
     27..79      -  misc_feature   bom (fragment): basis of mobility region from pBR322
    234..613     +  enhancer       CMV enhancer: human cytomegalovirus immediate early enhancer
    614..817     +  promoter       CMV promoter: human cytomegalovirus (CMV) immediate early promoter
    813..846     +  LTR            5' LTR (truncated) (fragment): truncated 5' long terminal repeat (LTR) from HIV-1
    862..880     +  promoter       T7 promoter: promoter for bacteriophage T7 RNA polymerase
   1537..1557    +  CDS            FLAG (fragment): FLAG® epitope tag, followed by an enterokinase cleavage site
   1580..1804    +  polyA_signal   bGH poly(A) signal: bovine growth hormone polyadenylation signal
   1808..1829    +  promoter       SV40 promoter (fragment): SV40 enhancer and early promoter
   1850..2278    +  rep_origin     f1 ori (sequence partly withheld): f1 bacteriophage origin of replication; arrow indicates direction of (+) strand synthesis
   2292..2621    +  promoter       SV40 promoter: SV40 enhancer and early promoter
   2669..2716    +  promoter       EM7 promoter: synthetic bacterial promoter&nbsp
   2735..3109    +  CDS            BleoR: antibiotic-binding protein; Sh ble from Streptoalloteichus hindustanus; confers resistance to bleomycin, phleomycin, and Zeocin™
   3119..3244    +  CDS            ble (fragment): BLE_KLEPN - Experimental evidence at protein level: Swiss-Prot protein existence level 1. Binding protein with a strong affinity to the bleomycin family of antibiotics. Binds to CL990; an antimitotic-antibiotic compound. From Klebsiella pneumoniae.
   3239..3360    +  polyA_signal   SV40 poly(A) signal: SV40 polyadenylation signal
   3433..3449    -  protein_bind   lac operator: The lac repressor binds to the lac operator to inhibit transcription in E. coli. This inhibition can be relieved by adding lactose or isopropyl-β-D-thiogalactopyranoside (IPTG). lac repressor encoded by lacI
   3457..3487    -  promoter       lac promoter: promoter for the E. coli lac operon
   3502..3523    -  protein_bind   CAP binding site: CAP binding activates transcription in the presence of cAMP. E. coli catabolite activator protein
   3536..3628    -  CDS            lacI (fragment): lac repressor; lacI; The lac repressor binds to the lac operator to inhibit transcription in E. coli. This inhibition can be relieved by adding lactose or isopropyl-β-D-thiogalactopyranoside (IPTG).
   3811..4399    -  rep_origin     ori: high-copy-number ColE1/pMB1/pBR322/pUC origin of replication
   4570..5430    -  CDS            AmpR: β-lactamase; bla; confers resistance to ampicillin, carbenicillin, and related antibiotics
   5431..5535    -  promoter       AmpR promoter: bla
>Addgene plasmid #185183 | pST_H9G2T9_CAEEL (pBS0344) | addgene full sequence | sequence record 366763 | Addgene NGS Result
ACGGATCGGGAGATCTCCCGATCCCCTATGGTGCACTCTCAGTACAATCTGCTCTGATGCCGCATAGTTA
AGCCAGTATCTGCTCCCTGCTTGTGTGTTGGAGGTCGCTGAGTAGTGCGCGAGCAAAATTTAAGCTACAA
CAAGGCAAGGCTTGACCGACAATTGCATGAAGAATCTGCTTAGGGTTAGGCGTTTTGCGCTGCTTCGCGA
TGTACGGGCCAGATATACGCGTTGACATTGATTATTGACTAGTTATTAATAGTAATCAATTACGGGGTCA
TTAGTTCATAGCCCATATATGGAGTTCCGCGTTACATAACTTACGGTAAATGGCCCGCCTGGCTGACCGC
CCAACGACCCCCGCCCATTGACGTCAATAATGACGTATGTTCCCATAGTAACGCCAATAGGGACTTTCCA
TTGACGTCAATGGGTGGAGTATTTACGGTAAACTGCCCACTTGGCAGTACATCAAGTGTATCATATGCCA
AGTACGCCCCCTATTGACGTCAATGACGGTAAATGGCCCGCCTGGCATTATGCCCAGTACATGACCTTAT
GGGACTTTCCTACTTGGCAGTACATCTACGTATTAGTCATCGCTATTACCATGGTGATGCGGTTTTGGCA
GTACATCAATGGGCGTGGATAGCGGTTTGACTCACGGGGATTTCCAAGTCTCCACCCCATTGACGTCAAT
GGGAGTTTGTTTTGGCACCAAAATCAACGGGACTTTCCAAAATGTCGTAACAACTCCGCCCCATTGACGC
AAATGGGCGGTAGGCGTGTACGGTGGGAGGTCTATATAAGCAGAGCTCTCTGGCTAACTAGAGAACCCAC
TGCTTACTGGCTTATCGAAATTAATACGACTCACTATAGGGAGACCCAAGCTGGCTAGCCACCATGTATG
ATGCCGCGGCGGAGGGGGCCAGTAACATGGCCCAGAGTATGCACGAGGCCGGCAAGAGCACCGGCGACGC
ACTGTCCGAGGGCGCCGAGGCTGGCTACGACGCAGTGAAGGACGGGGGCAGATGGGTGGGCGAGAACGTG
GCCCACGGCGCCGGCAAGGTGGCCGACGGCGCAAAGGCCGCTGGTGACACCGTGGTGGAGGGAGGGAAAG
CCGCAGCAGAAAAAACTGAAAGCGGTATAGCATTTGTAGGACAGAAGATCGCAGAGGGGGCTGGCGCCGT
GGCCGGCGGCGCCAAAGCTGCCGGAGGAGCCGTGGTGGATGGCGTGGCTGCCGCTGGGGGTGCAGTGGTC
GTGGGTGCAAAAGCAGTAGGATCAGGAATAGCAGATGGGGCAAAATTTGTGGGGGAAAACGTGGCATATG
GGGCTGGGGCTGTGGCAGGAGGAGCAAAAGCTGCAGGTGGTGCAGTGGTGGATGGAGCAGCTGCAGCAGG
AGGAGCAGTTGTTGATGGAGCAAAAGCAGTTGGAGGATTTGTTTCTGACACTTTTTCTAGTGCAAGAGAC
GAAACTGGAGAAGCACTGAAGACTGCAGGATCAAAAGTTAAAGCCTCAGAATAAGGATCTGGGGACTACA
AGGACGACGACGACAAGTGAACCCGCTGATCAGCCTCGACTGTGCCTTCTAGTTGCCAGCCATCTGTTGT
TTGCCCCTCCCCCGTGCCTTCCTTGACCCTGGAAGGTGCCACTCCCACTGTCCTTTCCTAATAAAATGAG
GAAATTGCATCGCATTGTCTGAGTAGGTGTCATTCTATTCTGGGGGGTGGGGTGGGGCAGGACAGCAAGG
GGGAGGATTGGGAAGACAATAGCAGGCATGCTGGGGATGCGGTGGGCTCTATGGCTTCTGAGGCGGAAAG
AACCAGCTGGGGCTCTAGGGGGTATCCCC
[124 nt withheld, positions 1850-1973]
C
[91 nt withheld, positions 1975-2065]
A
[49 nt withheld, positions 2067-2115]
CCTTTGACGTTGGAGTCCACGTTCTTT
[37 nt withheld, positions 2143-2179]
ACCCTATCTCGGTCTATTCTTTTGATTTATAAGGGATTTTGCCGATTTCGGCCTATTGGTTAAAAAATGA
GCTGATTTAACAAAAATTTAACGCGAATTAATTCTGTGGAATGTGTGTCAGTTAGGGTGTGGAAAGTCCC
CAGGCTCCCCAGCAGGCAGAAGTATGCAAAGCATGCATCTCAATTAGTCAGCAACCAGGTGTGGAAAGTC
CCCAGGCTCCCCAGCAGGCAGAAGTATGCAAAGCATGCATCTCAATTAGTCAGCAACCATAGTCCCGCCC
CTAACTCCGCCCATCCCGCCCCTAACTCCGCCCAGTTCCGCCCATTCTCCGCCCCATGGCTGACTAATTT
TTTTTATTTATGCAGAGGCCGAGGCCGCCTCTGCCTCTGAGCTATTCCAGAAGTAGTGAGGAGGCTTTTT
TGGAGGCCTAGGCTTTTGCAAAAAGCTCCCGGGAGCTTGTATATCCATTTTCGGATCTGATCAGCACGTG
TTGACAATTAATCATCGGCATAGTATATCGGCATAGTATAATACGACAAGGTGAGGAACTAAACCATGGC
CAAGTTGACCAGTGCCGTTCCGGTGCTCACCGCGCGCGACGTCGCCGGAGCGGTCGAGTTCTGGACCGAC
CGGCTCGGGTTCTCCCGGGACTTCGTGGAGGACGACTTCGCCGGTGTGGTCCGGGACGACGTGACCCTGT
TCATCAGCGCGGTCCAGGACCAGGTGGTGCCGGACAACACCCTGGCCTGGGTGTGGGTGCGCGGCCTGGA
CGAGCTGTACGCCGAGTGGTCGGAGGTCGTGTCCACGAACTTCCGGGACGCCTCCGGGCCGGCCATGACC
GAGATCGGCGAGCAGCCGTGGGGGCGGGAGTTCGCCCTGCGCGACCCGGCCGGCAACTGCGTGCACTTCG
TGGCCGAGGAGCAGGACTGACACGTGCTACGAGATTTCGATTCCACCGCCGCCTTCTATGAAAGGTTGGG
CTTCGGAATCGTTTTCCGGGACGCCGGCTGGATGATCCTCCAGCGCGGGGATCTCATGCTGGAGTTCTTC
GCCCACCCCAACTTGTTTATTGCAGCTTATAATGGTTACAAATAAAGCAATAGCATCACAAATTTCACAA
ATAAAGCATTTTTTTCACTGCATTCTAGTTGTGGTTTGTCCAAACTCATCAATGTATCTTATCATGTCTG
TATACCGTCGACCTCTAGCTAGAGCTTGGCGTAATCATGGTCATAGCTGTTTCCTGTGTGAAATTGTTAT
CCGCTCACAATTCCACACAACATACGAGCCGGAAGCATAAAGTGTAAAGCCTGGGGTGCCTAATGAGTGA
GCTAACTTACATTAATTGCGTTGCGCTCACTGCCCGCTTTCCAGTCGGGAAACCTGTCGTGCCAGCTGCA
TTAATGAATCGGCCAACGCGCGGGGAGAGGCGGTTTGCGTATTGGGCGCTCTTCCGCTTCCTCGCTCACT
GACTCGCTGCGCTCGGTCGTTCGGCTGCGGCGAGCGGTATCAGCTCACTCAAAGGCGGTAATACGGTTAT
CCACAGAATCAGGGGATAACGCAGGAAAGAACATGTGAGCAAAAGGCCAGCAAAAGGCCAGGAACCGTAA
AAAGGCCGCGTTGCTGGCGTTTTTCCATAGGCTCCGCCCCCCTGACGAGCATCACAAAAATCGACGCTCA
AGTCAGAGGTGGCGAAACCCGACAGGACTATAAAGATACCAGGCGTTTCCCCCTGGAAGCTCCCTCGTGC
GCTCTCCTGTTCCGACCCTGCCGCTTACCGGATACCTGTCCGCCTTTCTCCCTTCGGGAAGCGTGGCGCT
TTCTCATAGCTCACGCTGTAGGTATCTCAGTTCGGTGTAGGTCGTTCGCTCCAAGCTGGGCTGTGTGCAC
GAACCCCCCGTTCAGCCCGACCGCTGCGCCTTATCCGGTAACTATCGTCTTGAGTCCAACCCGGTAAGAC
ACGACTTATCGCCACTGGCAGCAGCCACTGGTAACAGGATTAGCAGAGCGAGGTATGTAGGCGGTGCTAC
AGAGTTCTTGAAGTGGTGGCCTAACTACGGCTACACTAGAAGAACAGTATTTGGTATCTGCGCTCTGCTG
AAGCCAGTTACCTTCGGAAAAAGAGTTGGTAGCTCTTGATCCGGCAAACAAACCACCGCTGGTAGCGGTG
GTTTTTTTGTTTGCAAGCAGCAGATTACGCGCAGAAAAAAAGGATCTCAAGAAGATCCTTTGATCTTTTC
TACGGGGTCTGACGCTCAGTGGAACGAAAACTCACGTTAAGGGATTTTGGTCATGAGATTATCAAAAAGG
ATCTTCACCTAGATCCTTTTAAATTAAAAATGAAGTTTTAAATCAATCTAAAGTATATATGAGTAAACTT
GGTCTGACAGTTACCAATGCTTAATCAGTGAGGCACCTATCTCAGCGATCTGTCTATTTCGTTCATCCAT
AGTTGCCTGACTCCCCGTCGTGTAGATAACTACGATACGGGAGGGCTTACCATCTGGCCCCAGTGCTGCA
ATGATACCGCGAGACCCACGCTCACCGGCTCCAGATTTATCAGCAATAAACCAGCCAGCCGGAAGGGCCG
AGCGCAGAAGTGGTCCTGCAACTTTATCCGCCTCCATCCAGTCTATTAATTGTTGCCGGGAAGCTAGAGT
AAGTAGTTCGCCAGTTAATAGTTTGCGCAACGTTGTTGCCATTGCTACAGGCATCGTGGTGTCACGCTCG
TCGTTTGGTATGGCTTCATTCAGCTCCGGTTCCCAACGATCAAGGCGAGTTACATGATCCCCCATGTTGT
GCAAAAAAGCGGTTAGCTCCTTCGGTCCTCCGATCGTTGTCAGAAGTAAGTTGGCCGCAGTGTTATCACT
CATGGTTATGGCAGCACTGCATAATTCTCTTACTGTCATGCCATCCGTAAGATGCTTTTCTGTGACTGGT
GAGTACTCAACCAAGTCATTCTGAGAATAGTGTATGCGGCGACCGAGTTGCTCTTGCCCGGCGTCAATAC
GGGATAATACCGCGCCACATAGCAGAACTTTAAAAGTGCTCATCATTGGAAAACGTTCTTCGGGGCGAAA
ACTCTCAAGGATCTTACCGCTGTTGAGATCCAGTTCGATGTAACCCACTCGTGCACCCAACTGATCTTCA
GCATCTTTTACTTTCACCAGCGTTTCTGGGTGAGCAAAAACAGGAAGGCAAAATGCCGCAAAAAAGGGAA
TAAGGGCGACACGGAAATGTTGAATACTCATACTCTTCCTTTTTCAATATTATTGAAGCATTTATCAGGG
TTATTGTCTCATGAGCGGATACATATTTGAATGTATTTAGAAAAATAAACAAATAGGGGTTCCGCGCACA
TTTCCCCGAAAAGTGCCACCTGACGTCG
